Addgene plasmid #126922: pCfB8788
Purpose: Plasmid containing integration cassette at IntD1 integration site in Yarrowia lipolytica for overexpression of XdCrtI and HMG1
Depositing lab: Irina Borodina. Depositing organization: Danmarks Tekniske Universitet. Publication: A teaching protocol demonstrating the use of EasyClone and CRISPR/Cas9 for metabolic engineering of Saccharomyces cerevisiae and Yarrowia lipolytica. Milne N, Tramontin LRR, Borodina I. FEMS Yeast Res. 2019 Sep 26. pii: foz062. doi: 10.1093/femsyr/foz062. PubMed 31556952.
Backbone
  Vector backbone: pCfB6684
  Vector type: Yeast Expression
Growth in bacteria
  Bacterial resistance: Ampicillin, 100 μg/mL
  Growth temperature: 37°C
  Growth strain: DH5alpha
  Copy number: High Copy
Gene/Insert
  Gene/Insert name: XdCrtI and HMG1
  Species: Xanthophyllomyces dendrorhous and Yarrowia lipolytica
  Cloning method: Unknown
Terms and licenses: Academic/Nonprofit Terms; Industry Terms: Not Available to Industry
How to cite: pCfB8788 was a gift from Irina Borodina (Addgene plasmid # 126922 ; http://n2t.net/addgene:126922 ; RRID:Addgene_126922)
