[The description below was written by a language model from this plasmid's Addgene catalogue record and pLannotate feature annotations shown in this document.]
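Description:
pCfB8788 is an 11.7 kb yeast expression plasmid built on the pCfB6684 backbone. It carries an integration cassette aimed at the IntD1 site of the Yarrowia lipolytica genome. It is propagated in E. coli as a high-copy plasmid through a ColE1/pUC-type origin and selected with ampicillin via the β-lactamase gene and its promoter. No yeast replication origin or yeast selection marker is annotated, which fits a construct meant for chromosomal integration rather than episomal maintenance. The associated work uses EasyClone-style vectors together with CRISPR/Cas9, but the record does not spell out how integrants are selected.

The payload consists of two genes. XdCrtI is the phytoene desaturase of Xanthophyllomyces dendrorhous, which introduces double bonds into phytoene to produce lycopene-type carotenoids. HMG1 from Y. lipolytica encodes HMG-CoA reductase, the rate-limiting enzyme of the mevalonate pathway that supplies isoprenoid precursors. The automated annotation detects both only by homology, labelling them as fragments of Neurospora crassa al-1 and Saccharomyces cerevisiae HMG1. The two coding regions lie on opposite strands, but their promoters and terminators are neither annotated nor stated in the record.

A short hit to S. cerevisiae HUL5 lies in unannotated sequence beside the cassette and may reflect Y. lipolytica genomic sequence, possibly a homology arm, though this is not confirmed. Two minimal FRT sites and fragments of rrnB terminators, 5S rRNA, lacZα and KanR surround the bacterial backbone and appear to be backbone remnants. The construct is used in metabolic engineering, including teaching exercises, to increase carotenoid production in Y. lipolytica.
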