Features (pLannotate 1.2.2; 13 found; start..end, strand, type, name):
    422..1945    +  CDS            al-1 (fragment): CRTI_NEUCR - Experimental evidence at protein level: Swiss-Prot protein existence level 1. Phytoene desaturase involved in the carotenoid biosynthesis pathway. Converts phytoene into 3,4-didehydrolycopene via the intermediary of phytofluene, zeta-carotene, neurosporene and lycopene, by introducing up to five double bonds into phytoene. From Neurospora crassa (strain ATCC 24698 / 74-OR23-1A / CBS 708.71 / DSM 1257 / FGSC 987).
   3026..3059    -  protein_bind   FRT (minimal): supports FLP-mediated excision but not integration (Turan and Bode, 2011) FLP recombinase from the Saccharomyces cerevisiae 2μ plasmid
   3529..3548    +  CDS            lacZα (fragment): LacZα fragment of β-galactosidase; lacZ fragment
   3573..3590    -  terminator     rrnB T2 terminator (fragment): transcription terminator T2 from the E. coli rrnB gene
   3815..4403    -  rep_origin     ori: high-copy-number ColE1/pMB1/pBR322/pUC origin of replication
   4525..5385    -  CDS            AmpR: β-lactamase; bla; confers resistance to ampicillin, carbenicillin, and related antibiotics
   5388..5484    -  promoter       AmpR promoter (fragment): bla
   5514..5538    -  CDS            KanR (fragment): aminoglycoside phosphotransferase; aph(3')-Ia; confers resistance to kanamycin
   5567..5682    +  ncRNA          5S rRNA: Accession: RF00001 - 5S ribosomal RNA
   5686..5726    +  terminator     rrnB T1 terminator (fragment): transcription terminator T1 from the E. coli rrnB gene
   5770..5803    +  protein_bind   FRT (minimal): supports FLP-mediated excision but not integration (Turan and Bode, 2011) FLP recombinase from the Saccharomyces cerevisiae 2μ plasmid
   6345..6779    +  CDS            HUL5 (fragment): HUL5_YEAST - Experimental evidence at protein level: Swiss-Prot protein existence level 1. Probable E3 ubiquitin-protein ligase which accepts ubiquitin from an E2 ubiquitin-conjugating enzyme in the form of a thioester and then directly transfers the ubiquitin to targeted substrates. Non essential. From Saccharomyces cerevisiae (strain ATCC 204508 / S288c) (Baker's yeast).
   7293..9797    -  CDS            HMG1 (fragment): HMDH1_YEAST - Experimental evidence at protein level: Swiss-Prot protein existence level 1. One of 2 isozymes that catalyze the conversion of HMG-CoA to mevalonate. It is the rate-limiting enzyme of the sterol biosynthesis pathway. Involved in ergosterol biosynthesis. From Saccharomyces cerevisiae (strain ATCC 204508 / S288c) (Baker's yeast).
>Addgene plasmid #126922 | pCfB8788 | addgene full sequence | sequence record 248514 | Addgene NGS Result
CTTTTTAAGTAGCACAAGGCACCTAGCTCGCAGCAAGGTGTCCGAACCAAAGAAGCGGCTGCAGTGGTGC
AAACGGGGCGGAAACGGCGGGAAAAAGCCACGGGGGCACGAATTGAGGCACGCCCTCGAATTTGAGACGA
GTCACGGCCCCATTCGCCCGCGCAATGGCTCGCCAACGCCCGGTCTTTTGCACCACATCAGGTTACCCCA
AGCCAAACCTTTGTGTTAAAAAGCTTAACATATTATACCGAACGTAGGTTTGGGCGGGCTTGCTCCGTCT
GTCCAAGGCAACATTTATATAAGGGTCTGCATCGCCGGCTCAATTGAATCTTTTTTCTTCTTCTCTTCTC
TATATTCATTCTTGAATTAAACACACATCAACAGTGCAGGTATGGGAAAAGAACAAGATCAGGATAAACC
CACAGCTATCATCGTGGGATGTGGTATCGGTGGAATCGCCACTGCCGCTCGTCTTGCTAAAGAAGGTTTC
CAGGTCACGGTGTTCGAGAAGAACGACTACTCCGGAGGTCGATGCTCTTTAATCGAGCGAGATGGTTATC
GATTCGATCAGGGGCCCAGTTTGCTGCTCTTGCCAGATCTCTTCAAGCAGACATTCGAAGATTTGGGGGA
GAAGATGGAAGATTGGGTCGATCTCATCAAGTGTGAACCCAACTATGTTTGCCACTTCCACGATGAAGAG
ACTTTCACTTTTTCAACCGACATGGCGTTGCTCAAGCGGGAAGTCGAGCGTTTTGAAGGCAAAGATGGAT
TTGATCGGTTCTTGTCGTTTATCCAAGAAGCCCACAGACATTACGAGCTTGCTGTCGTTCACGTCCTGCA
GAAGAACTTCCCTGGCTTCGCAGCATTCTTACGGCTACAGTTCATTGGCCAAATCCTGGCTCTTCACCCC
TTCGAGTCTATCTGGACAAGAGTTTGTCGATATTTCAAGACCGACAGATTACGAAGAGTCTTCTCGTTTG
CAGTGATGTACATGGGTCAAAGCCCATACAGTGCGCCCGGAACATATTCCTTGCTCCAATACACCGAATT
GACCGAGGGCATCTGGTATCCGAGAGGAGGCTTTTGGCAGGTTCCTAATACTCTTCTTCAGATCGTCAAG
CGCAACAATCCCTCAGCCAAGTTCAATTTCAACGCTCCAGTTTCCCAGGTTCTTCTCTCTCCTGCCAAGG
ACCGAGCGACTGGTGTTCGACTTGAATCCGGCGAGGAACATCACGCCGATGTTGTGATTGTCAATGCTGA
CCTCGTTTACGCCTCCGAGCACTTGATTCCTGACGATGCCAGAAACAAGATTGGCCAACTGGGTGAAGTC
AAGAGAAGTTGGTGGGCTGACTTAGTTGGTGGAAAGAAGCTCAAGGGAAGTTGCAGTAGTTTGAGCTTCT
ACTGGAGCATGGACCGAATCGTGGACGGTCTGGGCGGACACAATATCTTCTTGGCCGAGGACTTCAAGGG
ATCATTCGACACAATCTTCGAGGAGTTGGGTCTCCCAGCCGATCCTTCCTTTTACGTGAACGTTCCCTCG
CGAATCGATCCTTCTGCCGCTCCCGAAGGCAAAGATGCTATCGTCATTCTTGTGCCGTGTGGCCATATCG
ACGCTTCGAACCCTCAAGATTACAACAAGCTTGTTGCTCGGGCAAGGAAGTTTGTGATCCAAACGCTTTC
CGCCAAGCTTGGACTTCCCGACTTTGAAAAAATGATTGTGGCAGAGAAGGTTCACGATGCTCCCTCTTGG
GAGAAAGAATTTAACCTCAAGGACGGAAGCATCTTGGGACTGGCTCACAACTTTATGCAAGTTCTTGGTT
TCAGGCCGAGCACCAGACATCCCAAGTATGACAAGTTGTTCTTTGTCGGGGCTTCGACTCATCCCGGAAC
TGGGGTTCCCATCGTCTTGGCTGGAGCCAAGTTAACTGCCAACCAAGTTCTCGAATCCTTTGACCGATCC
CCAGCTCCAGATCCCAATATGTCACTCTCCGTACCATATGGAAAACCTCTCAAATCAAATGGAACGGGTA
TCGATTCTCAGGTCCAGCTGAAGTTCATGGATTTGGAGAGATGGGTATACCTTTTGGTGTTGTTGATTGG
GGCCGTGATCGCTCGATCCGTTGGTGTTCTTGCTTTCTGAATCGCACGCATTCCGTTGAAGTGTGGATGG
GGAAGTGAGTGCCCGGTTCTGTGTGCACAATTGGCAATCCAAGATGGATGGATTCAACACAGGGATATAG
CGAGCTACGTGGTGGTGCGAGGATATAGCAACGGATATTTATGTTTGACACTTGAGAATGTACGATACAA
GCATTGTCCAAGTACAATACTAAACATACTGTACATACTCATACTCGTACCCGGGCAACGGTTTCACTTG
AGTGCAGTGGCTAGTGCCCTTACTCGTACAGTGTGCAATACTGCGTATCATAGTCTTTGATGTATATCGT
ATTCATTCATGTTAGTTGCGTAAGCGTTGCACGTGACATTGCTCTAACACTCTGCATTGTTCCCACTAAT
TTGTCAACACTCAACGACCATACCCACTAATTATGTTGGTGTAGTTAGACTCGAGGTAGATCCATGGTGC
CATTCTGAAAAAATAAATAAATAAAAACAACTGATTTTTCCGCTCTGATATTTTATGTCAAAATGATTGC
GTTCATCTTCCGACTTGTTCTGTTCTCTCTGATCGCTCCTCGATGTAATCATTGTACTATACCTCACACG
CCGTTATCTCGGTATTAACAGCAAATGTGCAAGCCACTCGCCCCCTGAAACAGCCGATGAGGTTTCATAA
GTAATTGCGGCCTTGTCGAGACGCTAACAGACACATGCCCTATGTACCCGTGCTTTGGAGAAGTTTTGCG
TCATGCGCGCTAGTGAGACATGTTGTTGAGGTGCTCGAATCCGTGTTTGGAATACGTTAGCGAACCGATG
CTAATTACGAGCGTTGGTGATGTGTTTGATATGACGGGAAAATGATCGCACGCATTCGCGGCCGCAAATT
TAAATAAAATGAAGTGAAGTTCCTATACTTTCTAGAGAATAGGAACTTCTATAGTGAGTCGAATAAGGGC
GACACAAAATTTATTCTAAATGCATAATAAATACTGATAACATCTTATAGTTTGTATTATATTTTGTATT
ATCGTTGACATGTATAATTTTGATATCAAAAACTGATTTTCCCTTTATTATTTTCGAGATTTATTTTCTT
AATTCTCTTTAACAAACTAGAAATATTGTATATACAAAAAATCATAAATAATAGATGAATAGTTTAATTA
TAGGTGTTCATCAATCGAAAAAGCAACGTATCTTATTTAAAGTGCGTTGCTTTTTTCTCATTTATAAGGT
TAAATAATTCTCATATATCAAGCAAAGTGACAGGCGCCCTTAAATATTCTGACAAATGCTCTTTCCCTAA
ACTCCCCCCATAAAAAAACCCGCCGAAGCGGGTTTTTACGTTATTTGCGGATTAACGATTACTCGTTATC
AGAACCGCCCAGGGGGCCCGAGCTTAAGACTGGCCGTCGTTTTACAACACAGAAAGAGTTTGTAGAAACG
CAAAAAGGCCATCCGTCAGGGGCCTTCTGCTTAGTTTGATGCCTGGCAGTTCCCTACTCTCGCCTTCCGC
TTCCTCGCTCACTGACTCGCTGCGCTCGGTCGTTCGGCTGCGGCGAGCGGTATCAGCTCACTCAAAGGCG
GTAATACGGTTATCCACAGAATCAGGGGATAACGCAGGAAAGAACATGTGAGCAAAAGGCCAGCAAAAGG
CCAGGAACCGTAAAAAGGCCGCGTTGCTGGCGTTTTTCCATAGGCTCCGCCCCCCTGACGAGCATCACAA
AAATCGACGCTCAAGTCAGAGGTGGCGAAACCCGACAGGACTATAAAGATACCAGGCGTTTCCCCCTGGA
AGCTCCCTCGTGCGCTCTCCTGTTCCGACCCTGCCGCTTACCGGATACCTGTCCGCCTTTCTCCCTTCGG
GAAGCGTGGCGCTTTCTCATAGCTCACGCTGTAGGTATCTCAGTTCGGTGTAGGTCGTTCGCTCCAAGCT
GGGCTGTGTGCACGAACCCCCCGTTCAGCCCGACCGCTGCGCCTTATCCGGTAACTATCGTCTTGAGTCC
AACCCGGTAAGACACGACTTATCGCCACTGGCAGCAGCCACTGGTAACAGGATTAGCAGAGCGAGGTATG
TAGGCGGTGCTACAGAGTTCTTGAAGTGGTGGGCTAACTACGGCTACACTAGAAGAACAGTATTTGGTAT
CTGCGCTCTGCTGAAGCCAGTTACCTTCGGAAAAAGAGTTGGTAGCTCTTGATCCGGCAAACAAACCACC
GCTGGTAGCGGTGGTTTTTTTGTTTGCAAGCAGCAGATTACGCGCAGAAAAAAAGGATCTCAAGAAGATC
CTTTGATCTTTTCTACGGGGTCTGACGCTCAGTGGAACGACGCGCGCGTAACTCACGTTAAGGGATTTTG
GTCATGAGCTTGCGCCGTCCCGTCAAGTCAGCGTAATGCTCTGCTTACCAATGCTTAATCAGTGAGGCAC
CTATCTCAGCGATCTGTCTATTTCGTTCATCCATAGTTGCCTGACTCCCCGTCGTGTAGATAACTACGAT
ACGGGAGGGCTTACCATCTGGCCCCAGCGCTGCGATGATACCGCGAGAACCACGCTCACCGGCTCCGGAT
TTATCAGCAATAAACCAGCCAGCCGGAAGGGCCGAGCGCAGAAGTGGTCCTGCAACTTTATCCGCCTCCA
TCCAGTCTATTAATTGTTGCCGGGAAGCTAGAGTAAGTAGTTCGCCAGTTAATAGTTTGCGCAACGTTGT
TGCCATCGCTACAGGCATCGTGGTGTCACGCTCGTCGTTTGGTATGGCTTCATTCAGCTCCGGTTCCCAA
CGATCAAGGCGAGTTACATGATCCCCCATGTTGTGCAAAAAAGCGGTTAGCTCCTTCGGTCCTCCGATCG
TTGTCAGAAGTAAGTTGGCCGCAGTGTTATCACTCATGGTTATGGCAGCACTGCATAATTCTCTTACTGT
CATGCCATCCGTAAGATGCTTTTCTGTGACTGGTGAGTACTCAACCAAGTCATTCTGAGAATAGTGTATG
CGGCGACCGAGTTGCTCTTGCCCGGCGTCAATACGGGATAATACCGCGCCACATAGCAGAACTTTAAAAG
TGCTCATCATTGGAAAACGTTCTTCGGGGCGAAAACTCTCAAGGATCTTACCGCTGTTGAGATCCAGTTC
GATGTAACCCACTCGTGCACCCAACTGATCTTCAGCATCTTTTACTTTCACCAGCGTTTCTGGGTGAGCA
AAAACAGGAAGGCAAAATGCCGCAAAAAAGGGAATAAGGGCGACACGGAAATGTTGAATACTCATATTCT
TCCTTTTTCAATATTATTGAAGCATTTATCAGGGTTATTGTCTCATGAGCGGATACATATTTGAATGTAT
TTAGAAAAATAAACAAATAGGGGTCAGTGTTACAACCAATTAACCAATTCTGAACATTATCGCGAGCCCA
TTTATACCTGAATATGGCTCATAACACCCCTTGTTTGCCTGGCGGCAGTAGCGCGGTGGTCCCACCTGAC
CCCATGCCGAACTCAGAAGTGAAACGCCGTAGCGCCGATGGTAGTGTGGGGACTCCCCATGCGAGAGTAG
GGAACTGCCAGGCATCAAATAAAACGAAAGGCTCAGTCGAAAGACTGGGCCTTTCGCCCGGGCTAATTAT
GGGGTGTCGCCCTTATTCGACTCTATAGTGAAGTTCCTATTCTCTAGAAAGTATAGGAACTTCTGAAGTG
GGGATTTAAATGCGGCCGCGAATGCACGCGATCCGGCCAGGGGTAAGAGTGGAGAGGTGTGGAGGGTGCA
ATGGGCCACCGAGTCGGTGTGGTTGCCAGAAAACACGCCTCGAGCTTCTTGAGCGTTATATAATGGCCGC
CGTTTCCACAAGGCTCAGCAACTCAGCCGTCGCGTCGTCGCCCGTCAACCTCGCTTTCATGTTGGCTATA
ATATCGCTTGGTTGGAAACACTAATTATGCCATCGCATTGACACTCGTAAACCTGACACTATTGCGCGAG
GGTTTGGGCATGTCGGAGAGCAGCTGCGTGGATACAAGGTGCGACACGGCCACATGGCACATGTGCTAGA
ATGAACCGTTGCAATGGCGACCACACGCGCCGGGGTGTCGGCGTTGCCCCTGCAAAGGTTCCGGTAACCG
GCGTCATCGCTCAAAGTCGATGACTGGGCCGGGGAGTAGATGGGCAATGGTGACTCAGGCGGACCGTGGC
GAACGAGAAAGACACAAACAGCAGACGCAGAAGGCCACTCAGATGCATTCTTGGGCGGTCTATACCAGCT
CATTGACCCTTCGTGGGTCTCAATGTTCAACGCAGATGAACTTCAAATGCTTATCAGTGGAGGACATGCC
AATGTGGACGTCTGGGATTTGAAGACACACACCAATTACGGAGGCTATCTGGATACAGATCAAACTATAA
AGGACTTCTGGACTGTGTTTGAGAGTTTCGAGGAAGAGGACAAGCGGCTGCTTCTTAAGTTTGTGACATC
AGTATCCAAGGCACCATTGCAAGGATTCAAGGCTTTGAACCCGTCATTTGCCATTCGTAACGCTGGTAGA
CAGGTTGATCGGTTCCCTACGGCCTCCACCTGTGTCAATCTTCTCAAGCTGCCTGACTATCAGGACATTG
ATCAACTTCGGAAGAAACTTTTGTATGCCATTCGATCGCATGCTGGTTTCGATTTGTCTTAGAGGAACGC
ATATACAGTAATCATAGAGAATAAACGATATTCATTTATTAAAGTAGATAGTTGAGGTAGAAGTTGTAAA
GAGTGATAAATAGCTTAGATACCACAGACACCCTCGGTGACGAAGTACTGCAGATGGTTTCCAATCACAT
TGACCTGCTGGAGCAGAGTGTTACCGGCAGAGCACTGTTTATTGCTCTGGCCCTGGCACATGACAACGTT
GGAGAGAGGAGGGTGGATCAGGGGCCAGTCAATAAAGACCTCACCAGAGCAGTGCTGGTAACCGTCCCAG
AAGGGCACTTGAGGGACGATATCTCCTCGGTGGGTGATTCGGTAGAGCTTTCGGTCTTTGGACACCTTGG
AGACATCGGGGTTCTCCTGGCCAAAGAAGAGTTTATCGACCCAGTTAGCAAAGCCAGCGTTACCGACAAT
GGGCTGACCAAGAGTAACAACGAGGGGATCGTGGCCGTTAACCTTGAGGTTGATTCCGAACAGAAGGAAT
GCACGCGATCTATGACCGTATGCAAATATTCGAACCGTTTTGTAGACGCTGCAGATCGGCCTGAGACTGC
TTGGCCGGAGTAGGAGCCTGGGACCGGTTGTGGGTCATATGACTTTGCACAAGATGGCCGGCAGCAAGAG
CAGAACACAGCGAAAGCTCCGCTGCAAGAACTCCAGAAGCAATGATGCGAGCAAGCTGTTGGGCGTTGGC
ACCGGGGGTCTCGATGTGAGGACCTCGCACGCCAAGCATCTCCAGCATAGCCCCCTGGGGCTCCAAAATA
GTACCTCCACCAATGGTACCGACCTCGATAGAAGGCATGGAAACGGAGATGAGCAGGTTACCGTCGACGT
TGCTCATCAGCGTGATGCAGTTGGAAGACTCGACATTCTGAGCAGGATCCTGGCCAGTGGCAAGGTAGAT
GGCGGTCACCAGGTTTGCGGCGTGTGCATTGAAACCTCCCACAGAGCCAGCCATGGCACTACCGATCAGA
TTCTTGCTGATGTTGAGCTCAACAAGAGCGTCAACCTCACTTTTGAGAACAGACTTGACAATGTGAGCAG
GGATGGTGGCTTCGGCAACAACACTCTTGCCTCGGCCTTCGATCCAGTTGATCGCTGCGGGCTTCTTGTC
AGTGCAGTAGTTACCCGAGACAGACACAATGTCCATATCAGGGAAGCCGTACTCCTTGACCATGACGGCC
AGAGAGTGTTCGACGCCCTTGGAGATCATGTTCATGCCCATGGCATCACCAGTGGTGGTTCGGAATCGAA
TAAACAGCAGGTTACCAGCAAGGGTAGAGTGAAGAGACTGGAGACGAGCAAATCGAGAGGTGGAGTTGAA
GGCCTTTCGCATGGACTTGAGACCCTCCTCGGAATCAAGCCAGATCTTAGCGGCTCCAGCCCGCTTGAGA
GAGGGGAAGGAAACACAAGGACCTCGTGTCATACCGTCCTGAGTAAGCACAGTGGTAACACCGCCACCGG
CGTTGATGGCCTTGCAACCTCGCATGGTTGAGGCAACAAGACAACCCTCAGTGGTGGCCATAGGAATGTG
GTAGTTCTTGCCATCAATGTTCATGGGGCCAGCAACACCAACGGGGAGAGGCATGTAACCAATAACGTTC
TCGCAACAGGCTCCAAAAACACGGTCGTAGTCGTAGTGCAGGTAAGGAAGCTTTGAGGTCTCTAAAGTCT
TGGTATTAGACTGCTGGGAGATGATAGATCGTCGGATGCCAACAGCTCGGGTGTTGTCACCAAGCTGCTT
CTCAAGAGCATACAAAGGAAGCTTGCCCTCGAGAGAGAGCTTGACAACCTCGTGGTCCTCCAGAAGCTTG
GTCTTACCTGCCTTCATGATAGCCTCTAGGTCGTCCAGAGAACGGGTCTCGGTCACGGGCTTGGGCTGCT
TTCCGACAGTCAGCTCAATGGAGTCTTCAGAAGAGGTGTCCTCCTCCTTCTCGCTGGGCTTCTCAATGAC
GATAGGAACGTGCTTCTCAACCACCTTCACAGACTGGGTTCGCACAACTTCTCGGGTGGCTCCAAACAGG
TAGACGTTCAGGGCGGTGGAGACCATCAGGCACAGGAAGATGTACTTGGAGATGACGGGGTCACCAATAG
TTTTGGAGCAGGCAGCCAGGAAGGTAGTGAGGGCGTCCTCCAGCTGCAGAATGAGCTGGGAGTGCTCGTA
CACAACGCTGGGCACAAAGGTGACAACAACGGGCACAGAGGCGGGGATGGCATGGAGAAGCTCGGGGGAG
AGGGTGATGGGAGTCACAGACTGGGCAGCGGCGGCTGCCTTGCCAAGGTGAGGGATGGCAGTCAGGTTGA
TGAGGTTGAGACCAAGGAACCCAAGGACCATGAAGATCTTGAACACCGCAATGGCGCCAGAGGCTCCAAA
AAGAGAAACGTCGGACTTTCGGTCGAGCTTGGCGTCGGGAGAAGAGTCGGCTACCTTCTCGGCAACAGCA
GCAGATACACCATCCTCCTTGAGAGCATCCTGGATCATTCGGTTTCGCTTAATGTGATTGATCTCAAACT
TGATAGCAAGGACAGCAGAGTAGAAGGTCAGCAAAAACATGTAGTCGAAGATGAGGATCCAAGCAGATAA
GAAGCAAAACTGGGACAGTCGAGGAACTCCGGTATAGGCGCCAGCAAACAGGGCGGCCACCTCAAGGCTG
TACTCAAACAGCGCCTTGGAGGCGATCTTTGTGATCACCTGCACCATGGGAGCGAGCTGGCTGCTCTTGG
ATGTGAGCACCTCGCTAGCCAGGTTGACCTTTCGGTCAAAGCCAATGGCGACCACGAGGAAGGGCAGGCC
CTCGGACATGGTGATCATGCTAGGTCGGTAACCCAGGCTAGAGGAAGCCACCACCGCAAGCAGGAAAGCG
AAGGTGGAAGAGACCAGAGCCATGGAGGCAAGCCAAAAGTGCGAGCCAACCTTTCGCATGGATCGGAAGA
GACTGAAGAAGGTGTAGTGCATGGCAAGATAGCCAAGGGCGACCACGGCAATGTCGAAGTTGTCTGCCCC
CTGGATGAGAGTGGACAAACGCAGGTAGGCCCATCGGAACCACTTGATCCAGCTGAAGGCCACGTGGTCC
TTGAAGGAGTGCTTCCAGATGTGGTTCTCCGAGGCGATCTGCTCGTTGCTGGCGGTCCAGGGGGCCCACT
GTTTGTAGTCCATGACGATTCTGTGGTCGAGATCAGACACGGCCACGGCGCCAGGGATGGTGGGGGCCTC
TCCGCCCTGAACATCACTGACACGGATCTGGGCAAATGCAAGTCGGTAGGCGTCTGAAGGGATGTCGGCC
TCTGCAATGTGGGTCCAATCAGCAGGGTTGTCGTAAGATTTTGCTGCAGGGTGGTAGTATGAGATGGGTT
GTGTGCCCTCGAAACCCGGGATGGCAATGTCGAGGATGGCGAGGTATGCGGTTGACGCCACGATGGACGT
CAGGACAACTGTGTGGATGGGTCGGTTGACCGCAAATCCCACAATCTTTCCAATAGCTGCTTGTAGCATT
GTGGCATGACAGATTGTGTGATGTGTAGTTTAGATTTCGAATCTGTGGGGAAAGAAAGGAAAAAAGAGAC
TGGCAACCGATTGGGAGAGCCACTGTTTATATATACCCTAGACAAGCCCCCCGCTTGTAAGATGTTGGTC
AATGTAAACCAGTATTAAGGTTGGCAAGTGCAGGAGAAGCAAGGTGTGGGTACCGAGCAATGGAAATGTG
CGGAAGGCAAAAAAATGAGGCCACGGCCTATTGTCGGGGCTATATCCAGGGGGCGATTGAAGTACACTAA
CATGACATGTGTCCACAGACCCTCAATCTGGCCTGATGAGCCAAATCCATACGCGCTTTCGCAGCTCTAA
AGGCTATAACAAGTCACACCACCCTGCTCGACCTCAGCGCCTTCACTTTTTGCTAAGACAAACTGTACAC
GCTGTTCCAGCGTTTTCTGCCTGCACCTGGTGGGACATTTGGTGCAACCTAAAGTGCTCGGAACCTCTGT
GGTGTCCAGATCAGCGCAGCAGTTCCGAGGTAGTTTTGAGGCCCTTAGATGATGCAATGGTGTCAGTCGC
TGGATCACGAGTCTTAATGGCAGTATTCGTTCTTATTTGTGCCATTGAGCCCCGTTATCCTCGTATCTTC
TACCCCCCATCCCATCCCTTTGTTGGTGCAACCCTACCCATTTATTGTTGGGTGCAGCCCAACCGACGTG
GAGAGCTTGGCTTGGCCATATAAAAAGGCCCCCCCCTAGTGGCAATGGCAGAAAGTCAGCTGTGAGTTGT
TGAATTTGTCATCTAGGCGGCCTGGCCGTCTTCTCCGGGGCAATTGTTCCTCTATAGTACTGCGTACACT
GTTATCAGTAGCTGACGCAGTAGGATGTCCTGCACGGGTCTTTTTGTGGGGTGTGGAGAAAGGGGTGCTT
GGAGATGGAAGCCGGTAGAACCGGGCTGCTTGGGGGGATTTGGGGCCGCTGGGCTCCAAAGAGGGGTAGG
CATTTCGTTGGGGTTACGTAATTGCGGCATTTGGGTCCTGCGCGCATGTCCCATTGGTCAGAATTAGTCC
GGATAGGAGACTTATCAGCCAATCACAGCGCCGGATCCACCTGTAGGTTGGGTTGGGTGGGAGCACCCCT
CCACAGAGTAGAGTCAAACAGCAGCAGCAACATGATAGTTGGGGGTGTGCGTGTTAAAGGAAAAAAAAAG
AAGCTTGGGTTATATTCCCGCTCTATTTAGAGGTTGCGGGATAGACGCCGACGGAGGGCAATGGCGCCAT
GGAACCTTGCGGATATCGATACGCCGCGGCGGACTGCGTCCGAACCAGCTCCAGCAGCGTTTTTTCCGGG
CCATTGAGCCGACTGCGACCCCGCCAACGTGTCTTGGCCCACGCACTCATGTCATGTTGGTGTTGGGAGG
CCA
